>Addgene plasmid #199353 | pTS100 pHAGE2 CMVtetO2 TagBFP-P2A-ALFA-22xGS-TEV-MCS | addgene full sequence | sequence record 393686 | Addgene NGS Result
TGGAAGGGCTAATTCACTCCCAAAGAAGACAAGATATCCTTGATCTGTGGATCTACCACACACAAGGCTA
CTTCCCTGATTAGCAGAACTACACACCAGGGCCAGGGGTCAGATATCCACTGACCTTTGGATGGTGCTAC
AAGCTAGTACCAGTTGAGCCAGATAAGGTAGAAGAGGCCAATAAAGGAGAGAACACCAGCTTGTTACACC
CTGTGAGCCTGCATGGGATGGATGACCCGGAGAGAGAAGTGTTAGAGTGGAGGTTTGACAGCCGCCTAGC
ATTTCATCACGTGGCCCGAGAGCTGCATCCGGAGTACTTCAAGAACTGCTGATATCGAGCTTGCTACAAG
GGACTTTCCGCTGGGGACTTTCCAGGGAGGCGTGGCCTGGGCGGGACTGGGGAGTGGCGAGCCCTCAGAT
CCTGCATATAAGCAGCTGCTTTTTGCCTGTACTGGGTCTCTCTGGTTAGACCAGATCTGAGCCTGGGAGC
TCTCTGGCTAACTAGGGAACCCACTGCTTAAGCCTCAATAAAGCTTGCCTTGAGTGCTTCAAGTAGTGTG
TGCCCGTCTGTTGTGTGACTCTGGTAACTAGAGATCCCTCAGACCCTTTTAGTCAGTGTGGAAAATCTCT
AGCAGTGGCGCCCGAACAGGGACTTGAAAGCGAAAGGGAAACCAGAGGAGCTCTCTCGACGCAGGACTCG
GCTTGCTGAAGCGCGCACGGCAAGAGGCGAGGGGCGGCGACTGGTGAGTACGCCAAAAATTTTGACTAGC
GGAGGCTAGAAGGAGAGAGATGGGTGCGAGAGCGTCAGTATTAAGCGGGGGAGAATTAGATCGCGATGGG
AAAAAATTCGGTTAAGGCCAGGGGGAAAGAAAAAATATAAATTAAAACATATAGTATGGGCAAGCAGGGA
GCTAGAACGATTCGCAGTTAATCCTGGCCTGTTAGAAACATCAGAAGGCTGTAGACAAATACTGGGACAG
CTACAACCATCCCTTCAGACAGGATCAGAAGAACTTAGATCATTATATAATACAGTAGCAACCCTCTATT
GTGTGCATCAAAGGATAGAGATAAAAGACACCAAGGAAGCTTTAGACAAGATAGAGGAAGAGCAAAACAA
AAGTAAGACCACCGCACAGCAAGCGGCCGGCCGCTGATCTTCAGACCTGGAGGAGGAGATATGAGGGACA
ATTGGAGAAGTGAATTATATAAATATAAAGTAGTAAAAATTGAACCATTAGGAGTAGCACCCACCAAGGC
AAAGAGAAGAGTGGTGCAGAGAGAAAAAAGAGCAGTGGGAATAGGAGCTTTGTTCCTTGGGTTCTTGGGA
GCAGCAGGAAGCACTATGGGCGCAGCGTCAATGACGCTGACGGTACAGGCCAGACAATTATTGTCTGGTA
TAGTGCAGCAGCAGAACAATTTGCTGAGGGCTATTGAGGCGCAACAGCATCTGTTGCAACTCACAGTCTG
GGGCATCAAGCAGCTCCAGGCAAGAATCCTGGCTGTGGAAAGATACCTAAAGGATCAACAGCTCCTGGGG
ATTTGGGGTTGCTCTGGAAAACTCATTTGCACCACTGCTGTGCCTTGGAATGCTAGTTGGAGTAATAAAT
CTCTGGAACAGATTTGGAATCACACGACCTGGATGGAGTGGGACAGAGAAATTAACAATTACACAAGCTT
AATACACTCCTTAATTGAAGAATCGCAAAACCAGCAAGAAAAGAATGAACAAGAATTATTGGAATTAGAT
AAATGGGCAAGTTTGTGGAATTGGTTTAACATAACAAATTGGCTGTGGTATATAAAATTATTCATAATGA
TAGTAGGAGGCTTGGTAGGTTTAAGAATAGTTTTTGCTGTACTTTCTATAGTGAATAGAGTTAGGCAGGG
ATATTCACCATTATCGTTTCAGACCCACCTCCCAACCCCGAGGGGACCCGACAGGCCCGAAGGAATAGAA
GAAGAAGGTGGAGAGAGAGACAGAGACAGATCCATTCGATTAGTGAACGGATCTCGACGGTATCGCCGAA
TTCACAAATGGCAGTATTCATCCACAATTTTAAAAGAAAAGGGGGGATTGGGGGGTACAGTGCAGGGGAA
AGAATAGTAGACATAATAGCAACAGACATACAAACTAAAGAATTACAAAAACAAATTACAAAAATTCAAA
ATTTTCGGGTTTATTACAGGGACAGCAGAGATCCAGTTTGGACGCGTTGACATTGATTATTGACTAGTTA
TTAATAGTAATCAATTACGGGGTCATTAGTTCATAGCCCATATATGGAGTTCCGCGTTACATAACTTACG
GTAAATGGCCCGCCTGGCTGACCGCCCAACGACCCCCGCCCATTGACGTCAATAATGACGTATGTTCCCA
TAGTAACGCCAATAGGGACTTTCCATTGACGTCAATGGGTGGAGTATTTACGGTAAACTGCCCACTTGGC
AGTACATCAAGTGTATCATATGCCAAGTACGCCCCCTATTGACGTCAATGACGGTAAATGGCCCGCCTGG
CATTATGCCCAGTACATGACCTTATGGGACTTTCCTACTTGGCAGTACATCTACGTATTAGTCATCGCTA
TTACCATGGTGATGCGGTTTTGGCAGTACATCAATGGGCGTGGATAGCGGTTTGACTCACGGGGATTTCC
AAGTCTCCACCCCATTGACGTCAATGGGAGTTTGTTTTGGCACCAAAATCAACGGGACTTTCCAAAATGT
CGTAACAACTCCGCCCCATTGACGCAAATGGGCGGTAGGCGTGTACGGTGGGAGGTCTATATAAGCAGAG
CTCTCCCTATCAGTGATAGAGATCTCCCTATCAGTGATAGAGATCGTCGACGAGCTCGTTTAGTGAACCG
TCAGATCGCCTGGAGACGCCATCCACGCTGTTTTGACCTCCATAGAAGACACCGGGACCGATCCAGCCTC
CGGCTAGAGCGGCCGCCATGGGTATGAGCGAGCTGATTAAGGAGAACATGCACATGAAGCTGTACATGGA
GGGCACCGTGGACAACCATCACTTCAAGTGCACATCCGAGGGCGAAGGCAAGCCCTACGAGGGCACCCAG
ACCATGAGAATCAAGGTGGTCGAGGGCGGCCCTCTCCCCTTCGCCTTCGACATCCTGGCTACTAGCTTCC
TCTACGGCAGCAAGACCTTCATCAACCACACCCAGGGCATCCCCGACTTCTTCAAGCAGTCCTTCCCTGA
GGGCTTCACATGGGAGAGAGTCACCACATACGAAGACGGGGGCGTGCTGACCGCTACCCAGGACACCAGC
CTCCAGGACGGCTGCCTCATCTACAACGTCAAGATCAGAGGGGTGAACTTCACATCCAACGGCCCTGTGA
TGCAGAAGAAAACACTCGGCTGGGAGGCCTTCACCGAGACGCTGTACCCCGCTGACGGCGGCCTGGAAGG
CAGAAACGACATGGCCCTGAAGCTCGTGGGCGGGAGCCATCTGATCGCAAACATCAAGACCACATATAGA
TCCAAGAAACCCGCTAAGAACCTCAAGATGCCTGGCGTCTACTATGTGGACTACAGACTGGAAAGAATCA
AGGAGGCCAACAACGAGACCTACGTCGAGCAGCACGAGGTGGCAGTGGCCAGATACTGCGACCTCCCTAG
CAAACTGGGGCACAAGCTTAATACTGGTACCGGAGGAAGCGGAGCTACTAACTTCAGCCTGCTGAAGCAG
GCTGGAGACGTGGAGGAGAACCCTGGACCTGGAGCTGCTGCAGCGCCATCTCGCCTGGAAGAGGAACTGC
GTCGTCGCCTGACCGAACCAGGATCTGGCAGTGGATCAGGATCTGGTAGTGGTTCTGGTAGCGGATCTGG
AAGTGGCAGTGGATCTGGTAGCGAGAATTTGTATTTTCAGGGTGGATCTTCTAGTGGATCCGGTTCTGCT
AGCGGTTCAGGTTCTACCGGTGGATCATCTAGATAACTCGAGTAATCAACCTCTGGATTACAAAATTTGT
GAAAGATTGACTGGTATTCTTAACTATGTTGCTCCTTTTACGCTATGTGGATACGCTGCTTTAATGCCTT
TGTATCATGCTATTGCTTCCCGTATGGCTTTCATTTTCTCCTCCTTGTATAAATCCTGGTTGCTGTCTCT
TTATGAGGAGTTGTGGCCCGTTGTCAGGCAACGTGGCGTGGTGTGCACTGTGTTTGCTGACGCAACCCCC
ACTGGTTGGGGCATTGCCACCACCTGTCAGCTCCTTTCCGGGACTTTCGCTTTCCCCCTCCCTATTGCCA
CGGCGGAACTCATCGCCGCCTGCCTTGCCCGCTGCTGGACAGGGGCTCGGCTGTTGGGCACTGACAATTC
CGTGGTGTTGTTGGGGAAATCATCGTCCTTTCCTTGGCTGCTCGCCTGTGTTGCCACCTGGATTCTGCGC
GGGACGTCCTTCTGCTACGTCCCTTCGGCCCTCAATCCAGCGGACCTTCCTTCCCGCGGCCTGCTGCCGG
CTCTGCGGCCTCTTCCGCGTCTTCGCCTTCGCCCTCAGACGAGTCGGATCTCCCTTTGGGCCGCCTCCCC
GCCTGGTACCTTTAAGACCAATGACTTACAAGGCAGCTGTAGATCTTAGCCACTTTTTAAAAGAAAAGGG
GGGACTGGAAGGGCTAATTCACTCCCAACGAAGACAAGATCACCTGCAGGACAGGCGCGCCCTGCTTTTT
GCTTGTACTGGGTCTCTCTGGTTAGACCAGATCTGAGCCTGGGAGCTCTCTGGCTAACTAGGGAACCCAC
TGCTTAAGCCTCAATAAAGCTTGCCTTGAGTGCTTCAAGTAGTGTGTGCCCGTCTGTTGTGTGACTCTGG
TAACTAGAGATCCCTCAGACCCTTTTAGTCAGTGTGGAAAATCTCTAGCACCCGGGCGATTAAGGAAAGG
GCTAGATCATTCTTGAAGACGAAAGGGCCTCGTGATACGCCTATTTTTATAGGTTAATGTCATGATAATA
ATGGTTTCTTAGACGTCAGGTGGCACTTTTCGGGGAAATGTGCGCGGAACCCCTATTTGTTTATTTTTCT
AAATACATTCAAATATGTATCCGCTCATGAGACAATAACCCTGATAAATGCTTCAATAATATTGAAAAAG
GAAGAGTATGAGTATTCAACATTTCCGTGTCGCCCTTATTCCCTTTTTTGCGGCATTTTGCCTTCCTGTT
TTTGCTCACCCAGAAACGCTGGTGAAAGTAAAAGATGCTGAAGATCAGTTGGGTGCACGAGTGGGTTACA
TCGAACTGGATCTCAACAGCGGTAAGATCCTTGAGAGTTTTCGCCCCGAAGAACGTTTTCCAATGATGAG
CACTTTTAAAGTTCTGCTATGTGGCGCGGTATTATCCCGTGTTGACGCCGGGCAAGAGCAACTCGGTCGC
CGCATACACTATTCTCAGAATGACTTGGTTGAGTACTCACCAGTCACAGAAAAGCATCTTACGGATGGCA
TGACAGTAAGAGAATTATGCAGTGCTGCCATAACCATGAGTGATAACACTGCGGCCAACTTACTTCTGAC
AACGATCGGAGGACCGAAGGAGCTAACCGCTTTTTTGCACAACATGGGGGATCATGTAACTCGCCTTGAT
CGTTGGGAACCGGAGCTGAATGAAGCCATACCAAACGACGAGCGTGACACCACGATGCCTGTAGCAATGG
CAACAACGTTGCGCAAACTATTAACTGGCGAACTACTTACTCTAGCTTCCCGGCAACAATTAATAGACTG
GATGGAGGCGGATAAAGTTGCAGGACCACTTCTGCGCTCGGCCCTTCCGGCTGGCTGGTTTATTGCTGAT
AAATCTGGAGCCGGTGAGCGTGGGTCTCGCGGTATCATTGCAGCACTGGGGCCAGATGGTAAGCCCTCCC
GTATCGTAGTTATCTACACGACGGGGAGTCAGGCAACTATGGATGAACGAAATAGACAGATCGCTGAGAT
AGGTGCCTCACTGATTAAGCATTGGTAACTGTCAGACCAAGTTTACTCATATATACTTTAGATTGATTTA
AAACTTCATTTTTAATTTAAAAGGATCTAGGTGAAGATCCTTTTTGATAATCTCATGACCAAAATCCCTT
AACGTGAGTTTTCGTTCCACTGAGCGTCAGACCCCGTAGAAAAGATCAAAGGATCTTCTTGAGATCCTTT
TTTTCTGCGCGTAATCTGCTGCTTGCAAACAAAAAAACCACCGCTACCAGCGGTGGTTTGTTTGCCGGAT
CAAGAGCTACCAACTCTTTTTCCGAAGGTAACTGGCTTCAGCAGAGCGCAGATACCAAATACTGTTCTTC
TAGTGTAGCCGTAGTTAGGCCACCACTTCAAGAACTCTGTAGCACCGCCTACATACCTCGCTCTGCTAAT
CCTGTTACCAGTGGCTGCTGCCAGTGGCGATAAGTCGTGTCTTACCGGGTTGGACTCAAGACGATAGTTA
CCGGATAAGGCGCAGCGGTCGGGCTGAACGGGGGGTTCGTGCACACAGCCCAGCTTGGAGCGAACGACCT
ACACCGAACTGAGATACCTACAGCGTGAGCTATGAGAAAGCGCCACGCTTCCCGAAGGGAGAAAGGCGGA
CAGGTATCCGGTAAGCGGCAGGGTCGGAACAGGAGAGCGCACGAGGGAGCTTCCAGGGGGAAACGCCTGG
TATCTTTATAGTCCTGTCGGGTTTCGCCACCTCTGACTTGAGCGTCGATTTTTGTGATGCTCGTCAGGGG
GGCGGAGCCTATGGAAAAACGCCAGCAACGCGGCCTTTTTACGGTTCCTGGCCTTTTGCTGGCCTTTTGC
TCACATGTTCTTTCCTGCGTTATCCCCTGATTCTGTGGATAACCGTATTACCGCCTTTGAGTGAGCTGAT
ACCGCTCGCCGCAGCCGAACGACCGAGCGCAGCGAGTCAGTGAGCGAGGAAGCGGAAGAGCGCCCAATAC
GCAAACCGCCTCTCCCCGCGCGTTGGCCGATTCATTAATGCAGCAAGCTCATGGCTGACTAATTTTTTTT
ATTTATGCAGAGGCCGAGGCCGCCTCGGCCTCTGAGCTATTCCAGAAGTAGTGAGGAGGCTTTTTTGGAG
GCCTAGGCTTTTGCAAAAAGCTCCCCGTGGCACGACAGGTTTCCCGACTGGAAAGCGGGCAGTGAGCGCA
ACGCAATTAATGTGAGTTAGCTCACTCATTAGGCACCCCAGGCTTTACACTTTATGCTTCCGGCTCGTAT
GTTGTGTGGAATTGTGAGCGGATAACAATTTCACACAGGAAACAGCTATGACATGATTACGAATTTCACA
AATAAAGCATTTTTTTCACTGCATTCTAGTTGTGGTTTGTCCAAACTCATCAATGTATCTTATCATGTCT
GGATCAACTGGATAACTCAAGCTAACCAAAATCATCCCAAACTTCCCACCCCATACCCTATTACCACTGC
CAATTACCTGTGGTTTCATTTACTCTAAACCTGTGATTCCTCTGAATTATTTTCATTTTAAAGAAATTGT
ATTTGTTAAATATGTACTACAAACTTAGTAGT
Features (pLannotate 1.2.2; 26 found; start..end, strand, type, name):
    377..634     +  LTR            5' LTR (truncated): truncated 5' long terminal repeat (LTR) from HIV-1
    681..806     +  misc_feature   HIV-1 Ψ: packaging signal of human immunodeficiency virus type 1
    790..1128    +  CDS            HIV-1 gag (fragment): gag protein from human immunodeficiency virus 1; gag
   1303..1536    +  misc_feature   RRE: The Rev response element (RRE) of HIV-1 allows for Rev-dependent mRNA export from the nucleus to the cytoplasm.
   1913..2013    +  CDS            Rev (fragment): human immunodeficiency virus 1 (HIV-1) Rev protein; rev; enhances nuclear export of unspliced and incompletely spliced viral mRNAs
   2058..2175    +  misc_feature   cPPT/CTS: central polypurine tract and central termination sequence of HIV-1
   2219..2598    +  enhancer       CMV enhancer: human cytomegalovirus immediate early enhancer
   2599..2802    +  promoter       CMV promoter: human cytomegalovirus (CMV) immediate early promoter
   2804..2823    +  promoter       PLtetO-1 promoter (fragment): modified phage lambda PL promoter with tet operator sites (Lutz and Bujard, 1997)
   2825..2844    +  promoter       PLtetO-1 promoter (fragment): modified phage lambda PL promoter with tet operator sites (Lutz and Bujard, 1997)
   2852..2885    +  promoter       TRE3GV promoter (fragment): 3rd-generation Tet-responsive promoter that can be activated by binding of Tet-On® 3G, optimized for retroviral and lentiviral vectors
   2964..3662    +  CDS            TagBFP: TagBFP is a basic (constitutively fluorescent) blue fluorescent protein published in 2008, derived from Entacmaea quadricolor. It is reported to be a very rapidly-maturing monomer with very low acid sensitivity.
   3964..4552    +  misc_feature   WPRE: woodchuck hepatitis virus posttranscriptional regulatory element
   4547..4657    +  CDS            nef (fragment): NEF_SIVS4 - Experimental evidence at protein level: Swiss-Prot protein existence level 1. Interferes with TCR signaling from the cell membrane. Interacts with CD247/TCRZ (TCR zeta chain) and exert potent down- regulation of cell surface TCR/CD3 complexes. From Simian immunodeficiency virus (isolate F236/smH4) (SIV-sm) (Simian immunodeficiency virus sooty mangabey monkey).
   4700..4880    +  LTR            5' LTR (truncated): truncated 5' long terminal repeat (LTR) from HIV-1
   5013..5117    +  promoter       AmpR promoter: bla
   5118..5978    +  CDS            AmpR: β-lactamase; bla; confers resistance to ampicillin, carbenicillin, and related antibiotics
   6149..6737    +  rep_origin     ori: high-copy-number ColE1/pMB1/pBR322/pUC origin of replication
   6920..6974    +  CDS            lacI (fragment): lac repressor; lacI; The lac repressor binds to the lac operator to inhibit transcription in E. coli. This inhibition can be relieved by adding lactose or isopropyl-β-D-thiogalactopyranoside (IPTG).
   6980..7073    +  rep_origin     SV40 ori (fragment): SV40 origin of replication
   7098..7135    +  CDS            lacI (fragment): lac repressor; lacI; The lac repressor binds to the lac operator to inhibit transcription in E. coli. This inhibition can be relieved by adding lactose or isopropyl-β-D-thiogalactopyranoside (IPTG).
   7148..7169    +  protein_bind   CAP binding site: CAP binding activates transcription in the presence of cAMP. E. coli catabolite activator protein
   7184..7214    +  promoter       lac promoter: promoter for the E. coli lac operon
   7222..7238    +  protein_bind   lac operator: The lac repressor binds to the lac operator to inhibit transcription in E. coli. This inhibition can be relieved by adding lactose or isopropyl-β-D-thiogalactopyranoside (IPTG). lac repressor encoded by lacI
   7272..7355    +  polyA_signal   SV40 poly(A) signal (fragment): SV40 polyadenylation signal
   7522..329     +  CDS            nef (fragment) (across the origin): NEF_HV1BR - Experimental evidence at protein level: Swiss-Prot protein existence level 1. Extracellular Nef protein targets CD4(+) T-lymphocytes for apoptosis by interacting with CXCR4 surface receptors (PubMed:14990729). From Human immunodeficiency virus type 1 group M subtype B (isolate BRU/LAI) (HIV-1).
