[The description below was written by a language model from this plasmid's Addgene catalogue record and pLannotate feature annotations shown in this document.]
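Description:
pTS100 pHAGE2 CMVtetO2 TagBFP-P2A-ALFA-22xGS-TEV-MCS is an empty lentiviral transfer plasmid of 7,522 bp built on the pHAGE2 backbone, intended for doxycycline-inducible expression of an N-terminally tagged protein in mammalian cells. It is maintained in E. coli through a high-copy ColE1/pUC-type origin and an ampicillin resistance gene (β-lactamase). The viral portion carries the HIV-1 elements needed for packaging and transduction: truncated LTRs flanking the cassette, the Ψ packaging signal with an adjoining gag fragment, the Rev response element for Rev-dependent export of the genomic RNA, and the cPPT/CTS, which aids nuclear import. A WPRE downstream of the cloning region enhances transcript expression. No mammalian selection marker is annotated.

The expression cassette is driven by the CMV enhancer and promoter followed by two tet operator sites (annotated as short tetO-containing fragments). This CMV-tetO2 design is normally repressed by Tet repressor in a suitable host line and released by doxycycline, although the record does not specify the cell line. The only reading-frame element annotated is TagBFP; according to the name and tag fields it is followed by a P2A self-cleaving peptide, an ALFA epitope tag, a 22-repeat glycine-serine linker, a TEV protease site and a multiple cloning site, which are not individually annotated. A gene inserted at the MCS would yield free TagBFP as a fluorescent reporter of expression, plus a separate ALFA-tagged protein. The ALFA tag allows nanobody-based capture, and TEV cleavage can remove the tag, consistent with the associated work on purifying human protein complexes.
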