Addgene plasmid #199353: pTS100 pHAGE2 CMVtetO2 TagBFP-P2A-ALFA-22xGS-TEV-MCS
Purpose: (Empty Backbone) Lentiviral transfer plasmid for doxycycline inducible expression of a N-terminally BFP-P2A-ALFA-TEV-tagged protein in mammalian cells.
Depositing lab: Rebecca Voorhees. Depositing organization: California Institute of Technology. Publication: A nanobody-based strategy for rapid and scalable purification of human protein complexes. Stevens TA, Tomaleri GP, Hazu M, Wei S, Nguyen VN, DeKalb C, Voorhees RM, Pleiner T. Nat Protoc. 2024 Jan;19(1):127-158. doi: 10.1038/s41596-023-00904-w. Epub 2023 Nov 16. PubMed 37974029.
Backbone
  Vector backbone: pHAGE2
  Backbone size (bp): 7522
  Vector type: Mammalian Expression, Lentiviral
  Tag / fusion protein: TagBFP-P2A-ALFA-TEV (N terminal on insert)
Growth in bacteria
  Bacterial resistance: Ampicillin, 100 μg/mL
  Growth temperature: 37°C
  Growth strain: NEB Stable
  Copy number: High Copy
Gene/Insert
  Gene/Insert name: None
  Mutation: WT
  Tag / fusion protein: TagBFP-P2A-ALFA-TEV (N terminal on insert)
Terms and licenses: Academic/Nonprofit Terms; Industry Terms: Not Available to Industry
Depositor comments: Please visit https://www.biorxiv.org/content/10.1101/2023.03.09.531980v1 for bioRxiv preprint.
How to cite: pTS100 pHAGE2 CMVtetO2 TagBFP-P2A-ALFA-22xGS-TEV-MCS was a gift from Rebecca Voorhees (Addgene plasmid # 199353 ; http://n2t.net/addgene:199353 ; RRID:Addgene_199353)
